>Addgene plasmid #160880 | pCDF-NtXNtS1R1AtR2B2 | addgene full sequence | sequence record 318839 | Addgene NGS Result
ATGCAGGTGTGGCCACCAATTAACAAGAAGAAGTACGAGACTCTCTCATACCTTCCTGATTTGAGCCAGG
AGCAATTGCTTAGTGAAGTTGAGTACCTTTTGAAAAATGGATGGGTTCCTTGCTTGGAATTCGAGACTGA
GCACGGATTTGTCTATCGTGAAAACAACAAGTCACCAGGATACTATGATGGCAGATACTGGACCATGTGG
AAGCTACCTATGTTCGGATGCACTGATGCCACCCAAGTGTTGGCTGAGGTAGAAGAGGCGAAGAAGGCAT
ACCCACAGGCCTGGATCCGTATCATTGGATTCGACAACGTGCGTCAAGTGCAGTGCATCAGTTTCATTGC
CTACAAGCCTGAAGGATATTAATACTTGGCGCGCCCAGTGCGGCCGCATAATGCTTAAGTCGAACAGAAA
GTAATCGTATTGTACACGGCCGCATAATCGAAATTAATACGACTCACTATAGGGGAATTGTGAGCGGATA
ACAATTCCCCATCTTAGTATATTAGTTAAGTATAAGAAGGAGATATACATATGCAACAACTTTATCAGCC
TTTTAGACCTCCTCCTCCACCTCTCCCACCCAAATTCCGCAATCTTGACACAAATGCAAAGCTCGAAGTT
CTATCTAATCGCCTTGGTCTTTGGTATGAATATGCTCCTTTGATACCTTATTTAACAAGTGAAGGGTTTA
CTCCTTCAACTCTTGAGGAAATCACTGGCCTTACTGGAGTTGAACAGAATCGGTTGGTTGTTGCTGCCCA
AGTTCGTGATACTCTTGTTGAGTCTGCTGCTTTAGATGAAGAAACGTTGTCGTATTTTGAATCTGGAGGT
GCTGAATTATTATATGAAATTCGTTTGCTTAGTGCTAGGCAACGAACTGATGCAGCAACATTTTTAGTGA
AGAATGGGTTTGATGCAAAACAAGCTCAAGATTTAGCTAGAGCAATTAAAGATTATCCGCGTAGACGTGT
GGATTATGGTTGGGACAAGTTTAATGGTGATTCTCCTGGTGATTGTTTAGCTTTTATGTACTTTAGATTA
GCTCAAGAATATGCTGCGGCAGCTTCTGAGGATTTGAGGAGGTCGTCAATGGAGAAGGCATTAGAAGTTG
TTGAGTCTGAAAGTGCGAGGAATTTGCTTGTGATGGAGCTAGAAGGACGTGAGGTTGCTAAGGAGAGTGT
ACTTGATGATGGGGTGACAGTGCCTTTGGTGAGAATGAAGTTAGGGGAGGTAGCTGAGTCTACGATTGTA
GTCGTTTTGCCTGTTTGTAAGGCGGAGGGAAGGGACGTGGAGGTGGAGGCGGCGCCGTGGGAATGTGGTG
GCGTAGGGGATTTTGGTATAGTGGAGGCGGAGAAGGATTGGAGGAGATGGGTTGTTTTGCCCGGATGGCA
ACCTATCGCGGGGTTAGAGAGAGGTGGAGTTGCAGTGTCGTTCAAGAGCGGGAACTTTTTGCCGTGGAGG
GAGAAGAGTAAGTACAAGCAAGAGCCGGTTTTGGTAGTGGCGGATAGGGGAAGGACAGAAGTGGCGTCGG
AGGACGGGTTTTACTTGGTGGTTGATGGTGGAGACGGGAGCAATGAGGAGGGATTGAAAGTGGAAAGAGG
GTCAACATTGAAGAAAAGAGGGGTTGAACAGAGCTTAGGAATTGTGCTTATAGTAGTTAGGCCACCAAGG
TGGGAAGATGAAGAACAATTAGGTGAAGAAGATTGGGATTAAAGACCAAGAAGCTTAGCTTTCTAGACTG
CAGGTCGGCGATATAGGCGCCAGCAACCGCACCTGTGGCGCCGGTGATGCCGGCCACGATGCGTCCGGCG
TAGAGGATCGAGATCTCGATCCCGCGAAATTAATACGACTCACTATAGGGGAATTGTGAGCGGATAACAA
TTCCCCTCTAGAAATAATTTTGTTTAACTTTAAGAAGGAGATATACATATGATGTCTAATCTGGCGCAGG
ATTTTCTTGGTGACTTCGGAGCTCGTGACCCTTACCCGGAGGAGATAGCGAGTCAATTCGGAGATAAAGT
GTTGGGATGCCAAAGCACTGAGCACAAGATTTTGATACCAAACGCATCTGTTTTGTCTCTCTCCCAGCTT
CAGTGTTCCCCTGTTTCGTCTTCACAGCCTCCTTTGTCCGGCGATGATGCCAGAACTCTCCTCCACAAGG
TTTTGGGATGGAGTATAGTGGATAATGAAGCGGGTGGTCTGAAAATAAGGTGTATGTGGAAAGTGAGGGA
TTTTGGGTGCGGTGTTGAACTCATAAACAGGATCCATAAGGTTGCTGAAGCTTCTGGTCATTACCCTTCT
CTTCACTTGGAAAGTCCTACCCAAGTTCGAGCTGAACTATTTACCTCTTCTATCGGAGGGTTGAGCATGA
ATGATTTCATAATGGCGGCTAAAATAGATGATATCAAGACTTCTGATCTTTCCCCTAGGAAAAGAGCTTG
GGCGTGAGCTAGCATGACTGGTGGACAGCAAATGGGTCGCGGATCCGGCTGCTAACAAAGCCCGAAAGGA
AGCTGAGTTGGCTGCTGCCACCGCTGAGCAATAACTAGCATAACCCCTTGGGGCCTCTAAACGGGTCTTG
AGGGGTTTTTTGCTGAAAGGAGGAACTATATCCGGATATCCCGCAAGAGGCCCGGCAGTACCGGCATAAC
CAAGCACTAGTGTCGGCGATATAGGCGCCAGCAACCGCACCTGTGGCGCCGGTGATGCCGGCCACGATGC
GTCCGGCGTAGAGGATCGAGATCTCGATCCCGCGAAATTAATACGACTCACTATAGGGGAATTGTGAGCG
GATAACAATTCCCCTCTAGAAATAATTTTGTTTAACTTTAAGAAGGAGATATACATATGATGGCCGCAAA
CAATAATCCTCAGGGCACTAAACCAAACAGTTTAGTTTGTGCAAATTGTGAAGGGGAAGGTTGTGTGGCA
TGTTCTCAATGCAAAGGAGGTGGTGTGAATTTGATTGATCATTTCAATGGTCAGTTTAAAGCTGGTGCAC
TCTGTTGGCTTTGCAGAGGTAAAAAGGAGGTGTTGTGTGGGGACTGCAATGGAGCTGGTTTCATTGGTGG
GTTCTTGAGCACCTTCGATGAGTAGGCTAGCATGACTGGTGGACAGCAAATGGGTCGCAGATCCGGCTGC
TAACAAAGCCCGAAAGGAAGCTGAGTTGGCTGCTGCCACCGCTGAGCAATAACTAGCATAACCCCTTGGG
GCCTCTAAACGGGTCTTGAGGGGTTTTTTGCTGAAAGGAGGAACTATATCCGGATATCCCGCAAGAGGCC
CGGCAGTACCGGCATAACCAAGCGGTACCAGCGGTCAATTGTAGTGGAGGTGCTAGCGCATGCGGAATTG
GATATCGGCCGGCCACGCGATCGCTGACGTCGGTACCCTCGAGTCTGGTAAAGAAACCGCTGCTGCGAAA
TTTGAACGCCAGCACATGGACTCGTCTACTAGCGCAGCTTAATTAACCTAGGCTGCTGCCACCGCTGAGC
AATAACTAGCATAACCCCTTGGGGCCTCTAAACGGGTCTTGAGGGGTTTTTTGCTGAAACCTCAGGCATT
TGAGAAGCACACGGTCACACTGCTTCCGGTAGTCAATAAACCGGTAAACCAGCAATAGACATAAGCGGCT
ATTTAACGACCCTGCCCTGAACCGACGACCGGGTCATCGTGGCCGGATCTTGCGGCCCCTCGGCTTGAAC
GAATTGTTAGACATTATTTGCCGACTACCTTGGTGATCTCGCCTTTCACGTAGTGGACAAATTCTTCCAA
CTGATCTGCGCGCGAGGCCAAGCGATCTTCTTCTTGTCCAAGATAAGCCTGTCTAGCTTCAAGTATGACG
GGCTGATACTGGGCCGGCAGGCGCTCCATTGCCCAGTCGGCAGCGACATCCTTCGGCGCGATTTTGCCGG
TTACTGCGCTGTACCAAATGCGGGACAACGTAAGCACTACATTTCGCTCATCGCCAGCCCAGTCGGGCGG
CGAGTTCCATAGCGTTAAGGTTTCATTTAGCGCCTCAAATAGATCCTGTTCAGGAACCGGATCAAAGAGT
TCCTCCGCCGCTGGACCTACCAAGGCAACGCTATGTTCTCTTGCTTTTGTCAGCAAGATAGCCAGATCAA
TGTCGATCGTGGCTGGCTCGAAGATACCTGCAAGAATGTCATTGCGCTGCCATTCTCCAAATTGCAGTTC
GCGCTTAGCTGGATAACGCCACGGAATGATGTCGTCGTGCACAACAATGGTGACTTCTACAGCGCGGAGA
ATCTCGCTCTCTCCAGGGGAAGCCGAAGTTTCCAAAAGGTCGTTGATCAAAGCTCGCCGCGTTGTTTCAT
CAAGCCTTACGGTCACCGTAACCAGCAAATCAATATCACTGTGTGGCTTCAGGCCGCCATCCACTGCGGA
GCCGTACAAATGTACGGCCAGCAACGTCGGTTCGAGATGGCGCTCGATGACGCCAACTACCTCTGATAGT
TGAGTCGATACTTCGGCGATCACCGCTTCCCTCATACTCTTCCTTTTTCAATATTATTGAAGCATTTATC
AGGGTTATTGTCTCATGAGCGGATACATATTTGAATGTATTTAGAAAAATAAACAAATAGCTAGCTCACT
CGGTCGCTACGCTCCGGGCGTGAGACTGCGGCGGGCGCTGCGGACACATACAAAGTTACCCACAGATTCC
GTGGATAAGCAGGGGACTAACATGTGAGGCAAAACAGCAGGGCCGCGCCGGTGGCGTTTTTCCATAGGCT
CCGCCCTCCTGCCAGAGTTCACATAAACAGACGCTTTTCCGGTGCATCTGTGGGAGCCGTGAGGCTCAAC
CATGAATCTGACAGTACGGGCGAAACCCGACAGGACTTAAAGATCCCCACCGTTTCCGGCGGGTCGCTCC
CTCTTGCGCTCTCCTGTTCCGACCCTGCCGTTTACCGGATACCTGTTCCGCCTTTCTCCCTTACGGGAAG
TGTGGCGCTTTCTCATAGCTCACACACTGGTATCTCGGCTCGGTGTAGGTCGTTCGCTCCAAGCTGGGCT
GTAAGCAAGAACTCCCCGTTCAGCCCGACTGCTGCGCCTTATCCGGTAACTGTTCACTTGAGTCCAACCC
GGAAAAGCACGGTAAAACGCCACTGGCAGCAGCCATTGGTAACTGGGAGTTCGCAGAGGATTTGTTTAGC
TAAACACGCGGTTGCTCTTGAAGTGTGCGCCAAAGTCCGGCTACACTGGAAGGACAGATTTGGTTGCTGT
GCTCTGCGAAAGCCAGTTACCACGGTTAAGCAGTTCCCCAACTGACTTAACCTTCGATCAAACCACCTCC
CCAGGTGGTTTTTTCGTTTACAGGGCAAAAGATTACGCGCAGAAAAAAAGGATCTCAAGAAGATCCTTTG
ATCTTTTCTACTGAACCGCTCTAGATTTCAGTGCAATTTATCTCTTCAAATGTAGCACCTGAAGTCAGCC
CCATACGATATAAGTTGTAATTCTCATGTTAGTCATGCCCCGCGCCCACCGGAAGGAGCTGACTGGGTTG
AAGGCTCTCAAGGGCATCGGTCGAGATCCCGGTGCCTAATGAGTGAGCTAACTTACATTAATTGCGTTGC
GCTCACTGCCCGCTTTCCAGTCGGGAAACCTGTCGTGCCAGCTGCATTAATGAATCGGCCAACGCGCGGG
GAGAGGCGGTTTGCGTATTGGGCGCCAGGGTGGTTTTTCTTTTCACCAGTGAGACGGGCAACAGCTGATT
GCCCTTCACCGCCTGGCCCTGAGAGAGTTGCAGCAAGCGGTCCACGCTGGTTTGCCCCAGCAGGCGAAAA
TCCTGTTTGATGGTGGTTAACGGCGGGATATAACATGAGCTGTCTTCGGTATCGTCGTATCCCACTACCG
AGATGTCCGCACCAACGCGCAGCCCGGACTCGGTAATGGCGCGCATTGCGCCCAGCGCCATCTGATCGTT
GGCAACCAGCATCGCAGTGGGAACGATGCCCTCATTCAGCATTTGCATGGTTTGTTGAAAACCGGACATG
GCACTCCAGTCGCCTTCCCGTTCCGCTATCGGCTGAATTTGATTGCGAGTGAGATATTTATGCCAGCCAG
CCAGACGCAGACGCGCCGAGACAGAACTTAATGGGCCCGCTAACAGCGCGATTTGCTGGTGACCCAATGC
GACCAGATGCTCCACGCCCAGTCGCGTACCGTCTTCATGGGAGAAAATAATACTGTTGATGGGTGTCTGG
TCAGAGACATCAAGAAATAACGCCGGAACATTAGTGCAGGCAGCTTCCACAGCAATGGCATCCTGGTCAT
CCAGCGGATAGTTAATGATCAGCCCACTGACGCGTTGCGCGAGAAGATTGTGCACCGCCGCTTTACAGGC
TTCGACGCCGCTTCGTTCTACCATCGACACCACCACGCTGGCACCCAGTTGATCGGCGCGAGATTTAATC
GCCGCGACAATTTGCGACGGCGCGTGCAGGGCCAGACTGGAGGTGGCAACGCCAATCAGCAACGACTGTT
TGCCCGCCAGTTGTTGTGCCACGCGGTTGGGAATGTAATTCAGCTCCGCCATCGCCGCTTCCACTTTTTC
CCGCGTTTTCGCAGAAACGTGGCTGGCCTGGTTCACCACGCGGGAAACGGTCTGATAAGAGACACCGGCA
TACTCTGCGACATCGTATAACGTTACTGGTTTCACATTCACCACCCTGAATTGACTCTCTTCCGGGCGCT
ATCATGCCATACCGCGAAAGGTTTTGCGCCATTCGATGGTGTCCGGGATCTCGACGCTCTCCCTTATGCG
ACTCCTGCATTAGGAAATTAATACGACTCACTATAGGGGAATTGTGAGCGGATAACAATTCCCCTGTAGA
AATAATTTTGTTTAACTTTAATAAGGAGATATACCATGGCAAAAGCATTTAAGGGTAATTACAAGAATTT
AAAGAAGGAGAAAAAGAGTAGGAGGAATCTTGTGGTTGTCAGTGATTTAGGTGGACAGTATGAATATGGC
TTTGATGATATCAAAACGCAAATTCTTAACTACTTCACATTTAAAGCAGTGAGGACTATTTTGAACCAGC
TTAATGAAATGGACTCTCCACAATATCAATGGTTCAATGATTATGTTACAGTAAATAAGCTTAGGGATGG
GAAGCGTTTTATTCGCAACCTTGCTAAGGAGAAGCAAGAACTCGCTGAAAAAGTGATGGTAACACGGCTC
AGTCTGTATGCGAAATGGATAAAAAAATGTGATCACGAGGAGATCTACAACCGAATATCTGATCAGAATG
TGGAAGTGATGCGTGAGCGGCTCATGGAAACTGTGATTTGGCCATCAGATGACACGAACTCGGAGAGAGT
TGGGTGAGGCGCGCGTAATACGACTCACTATAGGGAGACCACAACGGTTTCCCTCTAGAAATAATTTTGT
TTAACTTTAAGAAGGAGATATACAT
Features (pLannotate 1.2.2; 39 found; start..end, strand, type, name):
      1..369     +  CDS            RBCS1: RBS1_SPIOL - Also known as RBCS. Experimental evidence at protein level: Swiss-Prot protein existence level 1. RuBisCO catalyzes two reactions: the carboxylation of D- ribulose 1,5-bisphosphate, the primary event in carbon dioxide fixation, as well as the oxidative fragmentation of the pentose substrate. Both reactions occur simultaneously and in competition at the same active site. Although the small subunit is not catalytic it is essential for maximal activity. From Spinacia oleracea (Spinach).
    455..473     +  promoter       T7 promoter: promoter for bacteriophage T7 RNA polymerase
    474..498     +  protein_bind   lac operator: The lac repressor binds to the lac operator to inhibit transcription in E. coli. This inhibition can be relieved by adding lactose or isopropyl-β-D-thiogalactopyranoside (IPTG). lac repressor encoded by lacI
    544..1719    +  CDS            RAF1.1 (fragment): RAF1_ARATH - Experimental evidence at protein level: Swiss-Prot protein existence level 1. Required for assembly or stability of RuBisCO. Acts at a postchaperonin step to fold and/or assemble the large subunit (rbcL) into RuBisCO. RAF1 binds first to a rbcL dimer (rbcL(2)), leading to a rbcL(8)-RAF1(4) complex formation. In the next step, RBCS displaces RAF1, thus resulting in holoenzyme formation. From Arabidopsis thaliana (Mouse-ear cress).
   1754..1829    -  CDS            TcR (fragment): tetracycline efflux protein; tet; confers resistance to tetracycline
   1851..1869    +  promoter       T7 promoter: promoter for bacteriophage T7 RNA polymerase
   1870..1894    +  protein_bind   lac operator: The lac repressor binds to the lac operator to inhibit transcription in E. coli. This inhibition can be relieved by adding lactose or isopropyl-β-D-thiogalactopyranoside (IPTG). lac repressor encoded by lacI
   1909..1931    +  RBS            RBS: efficient ribosome binding site from bacteriophage T7 gene 10 (Olins and Rangwala, 1989)
   1945..2454    +  CDS            ATP1 (fragment): ATP1_ARATH - Also known as PDL1 From Arabidopsis thaliana (Mouse-ear cress).
   2458..2487    +  CDS            T7 tag (gene 10 leader) (fragment): leader peptide from bacteriophage T7 gene 10 promotes efficient translation in E. coli
   2498..2547    +  CDS            SET1 (fragment): solubility-enhancement tag derived from T7 phage gene 10B
   2555..2602    +  terminator     T7 terminator: transcription terminator for bacteriophage T7 RNA polymerase
   2625..2665    -  CDS            TcR (fragment): tetracycline efflux protein; tet; confers resistance to tetracycline
   2671..2747    -  CDS            TcR (fragment): tetracycline efflux protein; tet; confers resistance to tetracycline
   2769..2787    +  promoter       T7 promoter: promoter for bacteriophage T7 RNA polymerase
   2788..2812    +  protein_bind   lac operator: The lac repressor binds to the lac operator to inhibit transcription in E. coli. This inhibition can be relieved by adding lactose or isopropyl-β-D-thiogalactopyranoside (IPTG). lac repressor encoded by lacI
   2827..2849    +  RBS            RBS: efficient ribosome binding site from bacteriophage T7 gene 10 (Olins and Rangwala, 1989)
   2863..3102    +  CDS            BSD2 (fragment): BSD2_ARATH - Experimental evidence at protein level: Swiss-Prot protein existence level 1. Chloroplast chaperone required for RuBisCo biogenesis and translational regulation of the RuBisCo large subunit (RbcL) (PubMed:29217567). Stabilizes an end-state assembly intermediate of eight RbcL subunits until the small subunits (RBCSs) become available to produce a complete stable RuBisCo complex containing eight small and eight large subunits (PubMed:29217567). From Arabidopsis thaliana (Mouse-ear cress).
   3105..3135    +  CDS            T7 tag (gene 10 leader) (fragment): leader peptide from bacteriophage T7 gene 10 promotes efficient translation in E. coli
   3146..3195    +  CDS            SET1 (fragment): solubility-enhancement tag derived from T7 phage gene 10B
   3203..3250    +  terminator     T7 terminator: transcription terminator for bacteriophage T7 RNA polymerase
   3273..3313    -  CDS            TcR (fragment): tetracycline efflux protein; tet; confers resistance to tetracycline
   3410..3451    +  CDS            S-Tag (fragment): affinity and epitope tag derived from pancreatic ribonuclease A
   3481..3498    +  CDS            SET1 (fragment): solubility-enhancement tag derived from T7 phage gene 10B
   3506..3553    +  terminator     T7 terminator: transcription terminator for bacteriophage T7 RNA polymerase
   3724..4515    -  CDS            SmR: aminoglycoside adenylyltransferase (Murphy, 1985); aadA; confers resistance to spectinomycin and streptomycin
   4516..4607    -  promoter       AmpR promoter: bla
   4655..5393    -  rep_origin     CloDF13 ori: Plasmids containing the CloDF13 (CDF) origin of replication can be propagated in E. coli cells that contain additional plasmids with compatible origins.
   5490..5554    -  CDS            TcR (fragment): tetracycline efflux protein; tet; confers resistance to tetracycline
   5569..5590    -  protein_bind   CAP binding site: CAP binding activates transcription in the presence of cAMP. E. coli catabolite activator protein
   5603..6685    -  CDS            lacI: lac repressor; lacI; The lac repressor binds to the lac operator to inhibit transcription in E. coli. This inhibition can be relieved by adding lactose or isopropyl-β-D-thiogalactopyranoside (IPTG).
   6686..6763    -  promoter       lacI promoter: lacI
   6771..6806    -  CDS            TcR (fragment): tetracycline efflux protein; tet; confers resistance to tetracycline
   6809..6827    +  promoter       T7 promoter: promoter for bacteriophage T7 RNA polymerase
   6828..6852    +  protein_bind   lac operator: The lac repressor binds to the lac operator to inhibit transcription in E. coli. This inhibition can be relieved by adding lactose or isopropyl-β-D-thiogalactopyranoside (IPTG). lac repressor encoded by lacI
   6867..6889    +  RBS            RBS: efficient ribosome binding site from bacteriophage T7 gene 10 (Olins and Rangwala, 1989)
   6941..7342    +  CDS            RBCX2 (fragment): RBCX2_ARATH - Experimental evidence at protein level: Swiss-Prot protein existence level 1. Chaperone involved in RuBisCO assembly process. From Arabidopsis thaliana (Mouse-ear cress).
   7366..7384    +  promoter       T7 promoter: promoter for bacteriophage T7 RNA polymerase
   7416..7438    +  RBS            RBS: efficient ribosome binding site from bacteriophage T7 gene 10 (Olins and Rangwala, 1989)
