[The description below was written by a language model from this plasmid's Addgene catalogue record and pLannotate feature annotations shown in this document.]
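Description:
pCDF-NtXNtS1R1AtR2B2 is a bacterial expression plasmid built on the pCDF-1b backbone for co-producing a plant Rubisco small subunit together with four Rubisco assembly factors in E. coli. It replicates from the CloDF13 (CDF) origin, which is compatible with other common plasmid origins and so allows it to be maintained alongside additional plasmids in the same cell. Selection is by spectinomycin through the aadA (SmR) gene. The backbone also carries lacI under its own promoter.

The payload is a series of T7-driven cassettes in the same orientation. Five T7 promoters are annotated, four of them followed by an annotated lac operator, so expression requires T7 RNA polymerase and most cassettes are IPTG-inducible through the lac repressor. Several cassettes also have the phage T7 gene 10 ribosome binding site, and three T7 terminators are present. Around the circular map, the order is rbcX, then the small subunit rbcS-S1 (whose coding region sits at the start of the numbering, with its promoter and RBS at the end of the record), then raf1, raf2 and bsd2. According to the catalogue, rbcS-S1, rbcX and raf1 come from Nicotiana tabacum, while raf2 and bsd2 come from Arabidopsis thaliana. The automated annotation labels these reading frames by their closest database homologues (spinach RBCS, Arabidopsis RAF1, RBCX2 and BSD2), and the frame in the position expected for raf2 carries an unrelated-looking label, so the catalogue names are the better guide. Short fragments called as TcR, T7 tag, SET1 and S-Tag appear to be vector remnants between cassettes.

The Rubisco large subunit is not on this plasmid and no chaperonin genes are annotated. The associated work used the plasmid to express tobacco Rubisco in E. coli and test how small subunit identity affects enzyme kinetics.
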