Addgene plasmid #160880: pCDF-NtXNtS1R1AtR2B2
Purpose: Expression of N. tabacum Rubisco small subunit (rbcS-S1), Rubisco chaperone protiens rbcX, raf1 and A. thaliana rubisco chaperone proteins raf2, and bsd2 in E. coli.
Depositing lab: Maureen Hanson. Depositing organization: Cornell University. Publication: Small subunits can determine enzyme kinetics of tobacco Rubisco expressed in Escherichia coli. Lin MT, Stone WD, Chaudhari V, Hanson MR. Nat Plants. 2020 Oct;6(10):1289-1299. doi: 10.1038/s41477-020-00761-5. Epub 2020 Sep 14. PubMed 32929197.
Backbone
  Vector backbone: pCDF-1b
  Vector type: Bacterial Expression
Growth in bacteria
  Bacterial resistance: Spectinomycin, 50 μg/mL
  Growth temperature: 37°C
  Growth strain: DH5alpha
  Copy number: High Copy
Gene/Insert
  Gene/Insert name: rbcS-S1, rbcX, raf1, raf2, bsd2
  Species: A. thaliana (mustard weed); Nicotiana tabacum
  Promoter: rbcS-S1: T7, chaperones: T7
  Cloning method: Restriction Enzyme; 5′ cloning site Unknown (unknown if destroyed)
Terms and licenses: Academic/Nonprofit Terms; Industry Terms: Not Available to Industry
How to cite: pCDF-NtXNtS1R1AtR2B2 was a gift from Maureen Hanson (Addgene plasmid # 160880 ; http://n2t.net/addgene:160880 ; RRID:Addgene_160880)
